>Addgene plasmid #29478 | psiCHECK2-CHEK1 3'UTR | addgene partial sequence | sequence record 34867 | 29478 with psiCHECK2-R (5' CGAGGTCCGAAGACTCATTT 3')
TGTAATGAAAATAAAGATATTTTATTGCGGCCAGCGGCCGCCACAAGAATTATGTCTTTATTGGTTCATC
TTAGAATTAAATCAACATGGAAGAAATATGTACTTTTTGAATTAAACAAAATGTTTTGATAAAAATGAGA
TACGTGTGTATAAAAGCTGGAAAACTCATGTCCCCTGAAACTTGGTTTCCACCAGATGAGTTTCAAATTC
AGATACTAAACACACATGAAGAAATAATCAAATGAATTCTATTCATCCTTTCCCCAAAGTTTTGCTTACA
ATTAAGATATAGGTATTATTTGTATGCCGAACAAACAAAATAAATTGGAAGATGTTTGGATAAACAGGGA
AGTGAACACTTCAGGAACTACTATTTGCAGTTTGCAGGACAGGATAATCTTCTCTAGGAAGAATAATGTC
AACATAGCAGCACTATATTCACCAGGATTCCCCAGCTCGAGCGATCGCCTAGAATTACTGCTCGTTCTTC
AGCACGCGCTCCACGAAGCTCTTGATGTACTTACCCATTTCATCTGGAGCGTCCTCCTGGCTGAAGTGGA
GGCCCTTCACCTTCACGAACTCGGTGTTAGGGAACTTCTTAGCTCCCTCGACAATAGCGTTGGAAAAGAA
CCCAGGGTCGGACTCGATGAACATCTTAGGCAGATCGTCGCTGGCCCGAAGGTAGGCGTTGTAGTTGCGG
ACAATCTGGACGACGTCGGGCTTGCCTCCCTTAACGAGAGGGATCTCGCGAGGCCAGGAGAGGGTAGGCC
GTCTAACCTCGCCCTTCTCCTTGAATGGCTCCAGGTAGGCAGCGAACTCCTCAGGCTCCAGTTTCCGCAT
GATCTTGCTTGGGAGCATGGTCTCGACGAA
