[The description below was written by a language model from this plasmid's Addgene catalogue record.]
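Description:
psiCHECK2-CHEK1 3'UTR is a mammalian expression reporter plasmid built on the commercial psiCHECK2 dual-luciferase backbone (about 6.3 kb without insert). It is propagated in E. coli as a high-copy plasmid under ampicillin selection. The insert is a 410 bp fragment of the 3' untranslated region of human CHEK1, the gene encoding the checkpoint kinase CHK1. It was cloned by restriction digestion between XhoI and NotI sites, both of which remain intact, so the fragment can be excised or replaced.

No feature table is provided, so the regulatory elements are not listed in the record itself. As generally understood for the psiCHECK2 design, the XhoI–NotI cloning region lies immediately downstream of the Renilla luciferase coding sequence, so the inserted fragment becomes the 3'UTR of the Renilla transcript. A separate firefly luciferase cassette on the same plasmid serves as an internal normalisation control. Any microRNA or other trans-acting factor that binds the CHEK1 sequence and reduces mRNA stability or translation lowers Renilla activity relative to firefly activity. This gives a ratiometric readout from a single transfected plasmid.

The associated publication concerns miR-24 and its suppression of cell proliferation through targeting of E2F2, MYC and other cell-cycle genes, including through "seedless" recognition elements in 3'UTRs. This suggests the construct was made to test whether the CHEK1 3'UTR is directly regulated by miR-24 in luciferase reporter assays in transfected mammalian cells. It could be used in the same way to test other candidate regulators of this UTR fragment.
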