Addgene plasmid #29478: psiCHECK2-CHEK1 3'UTR
Depositing lab: Judy Lieberman. Depositing organization: Boston Children's Hospital. Publication: miR-24 Inhibits cell proliferation by targeting E2F2, MYC, and other cell-cycle genes via binding to "seedless" 3'UTR microRNA recognition elements. Lal A, Navarro F, Maher CA, Maliszewski LE, Yan N, O'Day E, Chowdhury D, Dykxhoorn DM, Tsai P, Hofmann O, Becker KG, Gorospe M, Hide W, Lieberman J. Mol Cell. 2009 Sep 11. 35(5):610-25. 10.1016/j.molcel.2009.08.020 PubMed 19748357.
Backbone
  Vector backbone: psiCHECK2 (Promega)
  Backbone size w/o insert (bp): 6273
  Vector type: Mammalian Expression
Growth in bacteria
  Bacterial resistance: Ampicillin, 100 μg/mL
  Growth temperature: 37°C
  Growth strain: DH5alpha
  Copy number: High Copy
Gene/Insert
  Gene/Insert name: CHEK1 3'UTR
  Species: H. sapiens (human)
  Insert size (bp): 410
  Entrez Gene: CHEK1 (a.k.a. CHK1, OZEMA21)
  Cloning method: Restriction Enzyme; 5′ cloning site Xho1 (not destroyed); 3′ cloning site Not1 (not destroyed)
  Sequencing primers: 5′ GTCCGCAACTACAACGCCTACCTT; 3′ AATGAGAGTGTTTCGTTCCTTCC
Terms and licenses: Academic/Nonprofit Terms; Industry Terms: Not Available to Industry
How to cite: psiCHECK2-CHEK1 3'UTR was a gift from Judy Lieberman (Addgene plasmid # 29478 ; http://n2t.net/addgene:29478 ; RRID:Addgene_29478)
